Addgene plasmid #153729: pGBW-m4252927
Purpose: Mammalian expression plasmid for SARS-CoV-2 ORF10 protein
Depositing lab: Ginkgo Bioworks & Benjie Chen. Depositing organization: Ginkgo Bioworks.
Backbone
  Vector backbone: pTwist_CMV_Hygro_6 with AarI site removed
  Backbone size w/o insert (bp): 6525
  Vector type: Mammalian Expression
  Selectable markers: Hygromycin
Growth in bacteria
  Bacterial resistance: Ampicillin, 100 μg/mL
  Growth temperature: 37°C
  Growth strain: DH5alpha
  Copy number: High Copy
Gene/Insert
  Gene/Insert name: SARS-CoV-2 ORF10 protein
  Species: Severe acute respiratory syndrome coronavirus 2
  Insert size (bp): 110
  Mutation: wt
  Entrez Gene: ORF10 (a.k.a. GU280_gp11)
  Promoter: CMV
  Tag / fusion protein: Cleavable TEV;TapTag (C terminal on backbone)
  Cloning method: Unknown
Resource information
  A portion of this plasmid was derived from a plasmid made by: GinkgoBioworks
Depositor comments: NCBI reference sequence: 43740576
How to cite: pGBW-m4252927 was a gift from Ginkgo Bioworks & Benjie Chen (Addgene plasmid # 153729 ; http://n2t.net/addgene:153729 ; RRID:Addgene_153729)
