[The description below was written by a language model from this plasmid's Addgene catalogue record and pLannotate feature annotations shown in this document.]
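Description:
pGBW-m4252927 is a mammalian expression plasmid carrying the wild-type ORF10 protein of SARS-CoV-2, built in a pTwist_CMV_Hygro_6 backbone from which an AarI site was removed. It is propagated in E. coli through a high-copy ColE1/pUC-type origin and selected with ampicillin via the β-lactamase gene. For mammalian cells it carries a separate hygromycin B phosphotransferase cassette driven by the human ubiquitin C promoter and ended by a synthetic poly(A) signal, which permits selection of stably transfected cells. The full sequence record is 7,230 nt.

The short ORF10 insert (about 110 bp) sits downstream of the CMV enhancer and promoter on the minus strand of the annotated record. The annotation software does not label it as a coding sequence; instead it flags a coronavirus 3' UTR pseudoknot motif in that position, consistent with ORF10 lying near the 3' end of the viral genome. The insert is fused at its C terminus to a backbone-encoded, TEV-cleavable tandem affinity purification tag. This tag appears in the feature table as a myosin light chain kinase fragment, which is the usual source of a calmodulin-binding peptide, followed by a Staphylococcus aureus protein A fragment supplying immunoglobulin-binding domains. The TEV site allows the protein A portion to be removed after the first capture step.

β-globin insulator elements and bacterial rrnG and T7 terminators flank the modules and likely limit read-through between units. An SV40 poly(A) signal lies next to the expression cassette, although it is annotated on the opposite strand. The tag design suits expression of ORF10 in mammalian cells followed by two-step affinity purification, for example to recover associated host proteins, though the record itself states only mammalian expression as the purpose.
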