Features (pLannotate 1.2.2; 21 found; start..end, strand, type, name):
     60..106     +  terminator     T7 terminator: transcription terminator for bacteriophage T7 RNA polymerase
    111..182     -  misc_feature   5' β-globin insulator: insulator upstream of the human β-globin locus (Farrell et al., 2002)
    334..470     -  terminator     rrnG terminator: transcription terminator from the E. coli ribosomal RNA rrnG operon (Albrechtsen et al., 1991)
    483..1343    -  CDS            AmpR: β-lactamase; bla; confers resistance to ampicillin, carbenicillin, and related antibiotics
   1609..1657    -  polyA_signal   poly(A) signal: synthetic polyadenylation signal
   1685..2706    -  CDS            HygR (fragment): hygromycin B phosphotransferase confers resistance to hygromycin
   2716..3925    -  promoter       UbC promoter: human ubiquitin C promoter
   4189..4253    +  CDS            bla(M) (fragment): β-lactamase lacking the signal sequence; bla(M); allows cytosolic expression of β-lactamase
   4425..5013    +  rep_origin     ori: high-copy-number ColE1/pMB1/pBR322/pUC origin of replication
   5239..5310    -  misc_feature   3' β-globin insulator: insulator downstream of the human β-globin locus (Farrell et al., 2002)
   5355..5491    -  terminator     rrnG terminator: transcription terminator from the E. coli ribosomal RNA rrnG operon (Albrechtsen et al., 1991)
   5521..5567    -  terminator     T7 terminator: transcription terminator for bacteriophage T7 RNA polymerase
   5590..5659    +  CDS            large T antigen (fragment): large T antigen from SV40 (simian virus 40)
   5682..5803    +  polyA_signal   SV40 poly(A) signal: SV40 polyadenylation signal
   5884..6234    -  CDS            spa (fragment): SPA_STAAU - Experimental evidence at protein level: Swiss-Prot protein existence level 1. Plays a role in the inhibition of the host innate and adaptive immune responses. Possesses five immunoglobulin-binding domains that capture both the fragment crystallizable region (Fc region) and the Fab region (part of Ig that identifies antigen) of immunoglobulins (By similarity). In turn, Staphylococcus aureus is protected from phagocytic killing via inhibition of Ig Fc region. In addition, the host elicited B-cell response is prevented due to a decrease of antibody-secreting cell proliferation that en
   6316..6393    -  CDS            MYLK2 (fragment): MYLK2_HUMAN - Experimental evidence at protein level: Swiss-Prot protein existence level 1. Implicated in the level of global muscle contraction and cardiac function. Phosphorylates a specific serine in the N-terminus of a myosin light chain. From Homo sapiens (Human).
   6456..6515    -  ncRNA          Corona pk3: Accession: RF00165 - Coronavirus 3' UTR pseudoknot
   6636..6687    -  promoter       CMVd2 promoter: truncated human cytomegalovirus (CMV) immediate early promoter that yields moderately reduced expression relative to the full-length promoter
   6750..6767    +  promoter       CMV promoter (fragment): human cytomegalovirus (CMV) immediate early promoter
   6840..7143    -  enhancer       CMV enhancer: human cytomegalovirus immediate early enhancer
   7224..42      +  polyA_signal   poly(A) signal (across the origin): synthetic polyadenylation signal
>Addgene plasmid #153729 | pGBW-m4252927 | addgene full sequence | sequence record 300729 | Ginkgo NGS Result
TCGCTATCCATCGAAGATGGATGTGTGTTGGTTTTTTGTGTGTGTAACGCAACGATTGATAGCATAACCC
CTTGGGGCCTCTAAACGGGTCTTGAGGGGTTTTTTGAATTGAGAGGTAGCTGAAGCTGCTGTTATGACCA
CTAGAGGGAAGAAGATACCTGTGGAGCTAATGGTCCAAGATGTCGGGAGCCGCGATCGCTGCCAAAAAGG
TAAGCTGACGATAGCTGACGAGATTCGATGCCCGACGAGCAAATGAGCGCCACGGCTGTTCGCGTAAGCT
CGAAACGACGGAGATTCGATAGAGCCAGAGTCGAGTTTAAACGATTCGGGATCTTAAGGATAAATTTCTG
GTAAGGAGGACACGTATGGAAGTGGGCAAGTTGGGGAAGCCGTATCCGTTGCTGAATCTGGCATATGTGG
GAGTATAAGACGCGCAGCGTCGCATCAGGCATTTTTTTCTGCGCCAATGCACCTAGAATCGGTTACCAAT
GCTTAATCAGTGAGGCACCTATCTCAGCGATCTGTCTATTTCGTTCATCCATAGTTGCCTGACTCCCCGT
CGTGTAGATAACTACGATACGGGAGGGCTTACCATCTGGCCCCAGTGCTGCAATGATACCGCGAGACCCA
CGCTCACCGGCTCCAGATTTATCAGCAATAAACCAGCCAGCCGGAAGGGCCGAGCGCAGAAGTGGTCCTG
CAACTTTATCCGCCTCCATCCAGTCTATCAACTGTTGCCGGGAAGCTAGAGTAAGTAGTTCGCCAGTTAA
TAGTTTACGCAAGGTTGTTGCCATTGCTACAGGCATCGTGGTGTCACGCTCGTCGTTTGGTATGGCTTCA
TTCAGCTCCGGTTCCCAACGATCAAGGCGAGTTACATGATCCCCCATGTTGTGCAAAAAAGCGGTTAGCT
CCTTCGGTCCTCCAATCGTTGTCAGAAGTAAGTTGGCCGCAGTGTTATCACTCATGGTTATGGCAGCACT
GCATAATTCTCTTACTGTCATGCCATCCGTAAGATGCTTTTCTGTGACTGGTGAATACTCAACCAAGTCA
TTCTGAGAATAGTGTATGCGGCGACCGAGTTGCTCTTGCCCGGCGTCAATACGGGATAATACCGCGCCAC
ATAGCAGAACTTTAAAAGTGCTCATCATTGGAAAGCGTTCTTCGGGGCGAAAACTCTCAAGGATCTTACC
GCTGTTGAGATCCAGTTCGATGTAACCCACTCGCGCACCCAACTGATCTTCAGCATCTTTTACTTTCACC
AGCGTTTCTGGGTGAGCAAAAACAGGAAGGCAAAATGCCGCAAAAAAGGGAATAAGGGCGACACGGAAAT
GTTGAATACTCATGCGAAAGCCTCCTGCTGATCCTGTCTCTTGATAGATGTTTGCAAAAGCTAGGACTCG
ATTATACGTTGACCGATCAGACTATCAATATCTAGGTTTAAACAGATCGGTACGCTGCCGTGACCAGGCT
TGAGTACAATATCTGACGATTGGACTTCCTGGGTCCCAAGCTGGATTCCGACTGGCTGACTGCCAAGCAA
CGATATGGATCGTCGAGACTCGCACTGAGAGGATCGTTCTCGGTACACCAGGCGCGCCTAGCGTTACACA
CACAAAAAACCAACACACATCCATCTTCGATGGATAGCGATTTTATTATCTAAGACTAGGCTTACATACT
AGCTTATTCCTTTGCCCTCGGACGAGTGCTGGGGCGTCGGTTTCCACTATCGGCGAGTACTTCTACACAG
CCATCGGTCCAGACGGCGGCGCTTCTGCGGGCGATTTGTGTACGCCCGACAGTCCCGGCTCCGGATCGGA
CGATTGCGTCGCATCGACCCTGCGCCCAAGCTGCATCATCGAAATTGCCGTCAACCAAGCTCTGATAGAG
TTGGTCAAGACCAATGCGGAGCATATACGCCCGGAGCCGGGGCGATCCTGCAAGCTCCGGATGCCTCCGC
TCGAAGTAGCGCGTCTGCTGCTCCATACAAGCCAACCACGGCCTCCAGAAGAAGATGTTGGCGACCTCGT
ATTGGGAATCCCCGAACATCGCCTCGCTCCAGTCAATGACCGCTGTTATGCGGCCATTGTCCGTCAGGAC
ATTGTTGGAGCCGAAATCCGCGTGCACGAGGTGCCGGACTTCGGGGCAGTCCTCGGCCCAAAGCATCAGC
TCATCGAGAGCCTGCGCGACGGACGCACTGACGGTGTCGTCCATCACAGTTTGCCAGTGATACACATGGG
GATCAGCAATCGCGCATATGAAATCACGCCATGTAGTGTATTGACCGATTCCTTGCGGTCCGAATGGGCC
GAACCCGCTCGTCTGGCTAAGATCGGCGGCAGCGATGGCATCCATTGCCTCCGCGACCGGCTGCAGAACA
GCGGGCAGTTCGGTTTCAGGCAGGTCTTGCAACGTGACACCCTGTGCACGGCGGGAGATGCAATAGGTCA
GGCTCTCGCTGAACTCCCCAATGTCAAGCACTTCCGGAATCGGGAGCGCGGCGGATGCAAAGTGCCGATA
AACATAACGATCTTTGTAGAAACCATCGGCGCAGCTATTTACCCGCAGGACATATCCACGCCCTCCTACA
TCGAAGCTGAAAGCACGAGATTCTTCGCCCTCCGAGAGCTGCATCAGGTCGGAGACGCTGTCGAACTTTT
CGATCAGAAACTTCTCGACAGACGTCGCGGTGAGTTCAGGCTTTTTACCCATGTTGTCTAACAAAAAAGC
CAAAAACGGCCAGAATTTAGCGGACAATTTACAAGTCTAACACTGAAAATTACATATTGACCCAAATGAT
TACATTTCAAAAGGTGCCTAAAAAACTTCACAAAACACACTCGCCAACCCCGAGCGCATAGTTCAAAACC
GGAGCTTCAGCTACTTAAGAAGATAGGTACATAAAACCGACCAAAGAAACTGACGCCTCACTTATCCCTC
CCCTCACCAGAGGTCCGGCGCCTGTCGATTCAGGAGAGCCTACCCTAGGCCCGAACCCTGCGTCCTGCGA
CGGAGAAAAGCCTACCGCACACCTACCGGCTGGTGGCCCCACCCTGCATTATAAGCCAACAGAACGGGTG
ACGTCACGACACGACGAGGGCGCGCGCTCCCAAAGGTACGGGTGCACTGCCCAACGGCACCGCCATAACT
GCCGCCCCCGCAACAGACGACAAACCGAGTTCTCCAGTCAGTGACAAACTTCACGTCAGGGTCCCCAGAT
GGTGCCCAGCCCATCTCACCCGAATAAGAGCTTTCCCGCATTAGCGAAGGGCTCAAGACCTTGGGTTCTT
GCCGCCCACCATGCCCCCCACCTTGTTTCAACGACCTCACAGCCCGCCTCACAAGCGTCTTCCATTCAAG
ACTCGGGAACAGCCGCCATTTTGCTGCGCTCCCCCCAACCCCCAGTTCAGGGCAACCTTGCTCGCGGACC
CAGACTACAGCCCTTGGCGGTCTCTCCACACGCTTCCGTCCCACCGAGCGGCCCGGCGGCCACGAAAGCC
CCGGCCAGCCCAGCAGCCCGCTACTCACCAAGTGACGATCACAGCGATCCACAAACAAGAACCGCGACCC
AAATCCCGGCTGCGACGGAACTAGCTGTGCCACACCCGGCGCGTCCTTATATAATCATCGGCGTTCACCG
CCCCACGGAGATCCCTCCGCAGAATCGCCGAGAAGGGACTACTTTTCCTCGCCTGTTCCGCTCTCTGGAA
AGAAAACCAGTGCCCTAGAGTCACCCAAGTCCCGTCCTAAAATGTCCTTCTGCTGATACTGGGGTTCTAA
GGCCGAGTCTTATGAGCAGCGGGCCGCTGTCCTGAGCGTCCGGGCGGAAGGATCAGGACGCTCCTGCGCC
CTTCGTCTGACGTGGCAGCGCTCGCCGTGACGAGGGGGGCGCCCGCGGGAGGCGCCAAAACCCGGCGCGG
AGGCCAGGCGCGCCCCGATTTCGATATTCCTCGGATCTCGGATAGATCGGGATTGAGGATGTAGGTTGAA
CTTCTCTCGGGTGATCCCGATCTCGGATATTCGGGATTGGAGTAATACCTGGCGATAGGCGCTGCCAAGC
AATAGCCAAGGCGCAAGGCCGGCCAAGAGACTTGCGATAGTTCGTTCGAGAGGTAGCCTGCAAGATGGAT
CGGACGAAAGGTTTGAAGATTTTCCGACGAGGGCCTTGGAGAGTTCGGAAATTTAAATGCAACTATGGAT
GAACGAAATAGACAGATCGCTGAGATAGGTGCCTCACTGATTAAGCATTGGTAACTGTCAGACCAAGTTT
ACTCATATATACTTTAGATTGATTTAAAACTTCATTTTTAATTTAAAAGGATCTAGGTGAAGATCCTTTT
TGATAATCTCATGACCAAAATCCCTTAACGTGAGTTTTCGTTCCACTGAGCGTCAGACCCCGTAGAAAAG
ATCAAAGGATCTTCTTGAGATCCTTTTTTTCTGCGCGTAATCTGCTGCTTGCAAACAAAAAAACCACCGC
TACCAGCGGTGGTTTGTTTGCCGGATCAAGAGCTACCAACTCTTTTTCCGAAGGTAACTGGCTTCAGCAG
AGCGCAGATACCAAATACTGTTCTTCTAGTGTAGCCGTAGTTAGGCCACCACTTCAAGAACTCTGTAGCA
CCGCCTACATACCTCGCTCTGCTAATCCTGTTACCAGTGGCTGCTGCCAGTGGCGATAAGTCGTGTCTTA
CCGGGTTGGACTCAAGACGATAGTTACCGGATAAGGCGCAGCGGTCGGGCTGAACGGGGGGTTCGTGCAC
ACAGCCCAGCTTGGAGCGAACGACCTACACCGAACTGAGATACCTACAGCGTGAGCTATGAGAAAGCGCC
ACGCTTCCCGAAGGGAGAAAGGCGGACAGGTATCCGGTAAGCGGCAGGGTCGGAACAGGAGAGCGCACGA
GGGAGCTTCCAGGGGGAAACGCCTGGTATCTTTATAGTCCTGTCGGGTTTCGCCACCTCTGACTTGAGCG
TCGATTTTTGTGATGCTCGTCAGGGGGGCGGAGCCTATGGAAAAACGCCAGCAACGCGGCCTTTTTACGG
TTCCTGGCCTTTTGCTGGCCTTTTGCTCACATGATTTAAATGAAACTCGTAATCGGAGAACGGGTGCAAT
AGCAAGGACCAGATCGAACTTGACTGACGCAATTCTGAGCGTAGTCGAAACCCAGACAAGTCGATCTCGC
CAAGTAGCTGACTTGACTGGTTAATTAAGTTTCGATAGCCCAAGGTAACCAATGAGATTAGGGAGGGAAG
AAAGTTTGATGAACTACTTCTGACCCCTAGTGGTGTCCAGAAAAGACCATTAAAGGAATGTCTTGATCGA
AATCGAGAGATCGCCTGCAGGATAGCTGACGACCTTAAGGATAAATTTCTGGTAAGGAGGACACGTATGG
AAGTGGGCAAGTTGGGGAAGCCGTATCCGTTGCTGAATCTGGCATATGTGGGAGTATAAGACGCGCAGCG
TCGCATCAGGCATTTTTTTCTGCGCCAATGCCGGTAGATAGCAATCCGGCCCGAGGGGCACAAAAAACCC
CTCAAGACCCGTTTAGAGGCCCCAAGGGGTTATGCTACGATACCGATAGAGATGGGCCAATACCACATTT
GTAGAGGTTTTACTTGCTTTAAAAAACCTCCCACACCTCCCCCTGAACCTGAAACATAAAATGAATGCAA
TTGTTGTTGTTAACTTGTTTATTGCAGCTTATAATGGTTACAAATAAAGCAATAGCATCACAAATTTCAC
AAATAAAGCATTTTTTTCACTGCATTCTAGTTGTGGTTTGTCCAAACTCATCAATGTATCTTATCATGTC
TGTGAGCTGAAGGTACGCTGTATCTCAGTCAGTCAAGCTAGCAGAGGCCTGCGGATCCTTATTGATGGTT
CGCGTCTACTTTCGGGGCCTGGGCATCATTGAGCTTTTTGGCTTCCGCAAGCAGGTTGGCACTCTGTGAT
GGATCGTCTTTTAGGGACTGGATAAATGCATTTCTTTGTTCCTCATTCAGATTAGGAAGGTGCAATATCT
CGTAGAAAGCATTCTGCTGCTCCTTGTTAAACTTGTTATCAACTTTTGGAGCCTGTGCGTCATTCAGCTT
CTTGGCTTCGGCCAGGAGATTTGCAGACTGCGAGGGATCGTCTTTCAGGCTCTGAATGAAAGCGTTGCGT
TGCTCTTCGTTCAGATTTGGTAAGTGAAGGATCTCATAGAAAGCGTTCTGCTGTTCTTTATTAAACTTGT
TATCGACGGCCTCGTCATGTTGTGCCAAGCCAAATTCACCCTGGAAATAGAGATTCTCGGAGGCGGTCGT
AGGAATGTCGTAATCTAGGGCGCCGCTTGAACTGATCTTTTTGAACCGGTTAGCCGCAGACACTGCAATA
AAGTTCTTCTTCCATCTCCTTTTCCAGGGATTTATCAGCCCCGGGATTCGCCGTCCCGACTGAAAGTAAA
GGTTTTCTGTGAGATTAAAGTTAACTACATCTACTTGTGCTATGTAGTTACGAGAATTCATTCTGCACAA
GAGTAGACTATATATCGTAAACGGAAAAGCGAAAACGTTTATATAGCCCATGGTGGCGGCCGCTGGCGGG
TGTGTCGAGTGGATGGTAGGATCGACAAAGATCTGATCTGACGGTTCACTAAACCAGCTCTGCTTATATA
GACCTCCCACCGTACACGCCTACCGCCCATTTGCGTCAATGGGGCGGAGTTGTTACGACATTTTGGAAAG
TCCCGTTGATTTTGGTGCCAAAACAAACTCCCATTGACGTCAATGGGGTGGAGACTTGGAAATCCCCGTG
AGTCAAACCGCTATCCACGCCCATTGATGTACTGCCAAAACCGCATCAGCATGGTAATAGCGATGACTAA
TACGTAGATGTACTGCCAAGTAGGAAAGTCCCATAAGGTCATGTACTGGGCATAATGCCAGGCGGGCCAT
TTACCGTCATTGACGTCAATAGGGGGCGTACTTGGCATATGATACACTTGATGTACTGCCAAGTGGGCAG
TTTACCGTAAATACTCCACCCATTGACGTCAATGGAAAGTCCCTATTGGCGTTACTATGGGAACATACGT
CATTATTGACGTCAATGGGCGGGGGTCGTTGGGCGGTCAGCCAGGCGGGCCATTTACCGTAAGTTATGTA
ACGCGGAACTCCATATATGGGCTATGAACTAATGACCCCGTAATTGATTACTAGATCTGGCTACACTCGA
TCAGCAGTTAGATAATAAAA
